Addgene plasmid #117266: MSCV-Ccdc134-IRES-BFP
Purpose: Retroviral overexpression of Ccdc134
Depositing lab: Sarah Teichmann. Depositing organization: Wellcome Sanger Institute. Publication: Genome-wide CRISPR Screens in T Helper Cells Reveal Pervasive Crosstalk between Activation and Differentiation. Henriksson J, Chen X, Gomes T, Ullah U, Meyer KB, Miragaia R, Duddy G, Pramanik J, Yusa K, Lahesmaa R, Teichmann SA. Cell. 2019 Jan 7. pii: S0092-8674(18)31569-1. doi: 10.1016/j.cell.2018.11.044. PubMed 30639098.
Backbone
  Vector backbone: pMSCV
  Vector type: Mammalian Expression, Retroviral
Growth in bacteria
  Bacterial resistance: Ampicillin, 100 μg/mL
  Growth temperature: 37°C
  Growth strain: NEB Stable
  Copy number: High Copy
Gene/Insert
  Gene/Insert name: Ccdc134
  Entrez Gene: Ccdc134 (a.k.a. 2310042L06Rik, AW208859)
  Promoter: LTR
  Cloning method: Gibson Cloning
  Sequencing primers: 5′ CTTGAACCTCCTCGTTCGAC
Terms and licenses: Academic/Nonprofit Terms; Industry Terms: Not Available to Industry
How to cite: MSCV-Ccdc134-IRES-BFP was a gift from Sarah Teichmann (Addgene plasmid # 117266 ; http://n2t.net/addgene:117266 ; RRID:Addgene_117266)
