[The description below was written by a language model from this plasmid's Addgene catalogue record and pLannotate feature annotations shown in this document.]
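Description:
MSCV-Ccdc134-IRES-BFP is a gammaretroviral expression plasmid of about 7.2 kb built on the pMSCV backbone and intended for overexpression of mouse Ccdc134 in mammalian cells. In bacteria it is maintained through a high-copy ColE1/pUC-type origin and selected with ampicillin via the β-lactamase gene and its own promoter. The remaining backbone annotations (lac promoter/operator, and fragments of lacI, lacZα, rop, bom, TcR and env) are short remnants of earlier cloning vectors and do not appear to have a functional role.

The transfer cassette is flanked by 5' and 3' long terminal repeats from murine embryonic stem cell virus. Downstream of the 5' LTR sit the Ψ packaging signal and a truncated gag segment lacking its start codon, which together allow efficient encapsidation of the genomic RNA when the plasmid is supplied to packaging cells that provide the viral proteins in trans. The 5' LTR also serves as the promoter, driving a single bicistronic transcript. The Ccdc134 coding sequence, inserted by Gibson assembly, is translated cap-dependently, while an EMCV internal ribosome entry site directs translation of the downstream blue fluorescent protein EBFP2. Because both proteins arise from the same message, blue fluorescence marks transduced cells expressing the insert and allows them to be tracked or sorted without drug selection; no mammalian resistance marker is annotated.

The stated purpose is retroviral overexpression of Ccdc134, and the associated publication concerns genome-wide CRISPR screens of activation and differentiation in T helper cells, which suggests use in follow-up studies of candidate genes.
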