Features (pLannotate 1.2.2; 20 found; start..end, strand, type, name):
      1..517     +  LTR            5' LTR: 5' long terminal repeat from murine embryonic stem cell virus
    581..922     +  misc_feature   MESV Ψ: packaging signal of murine embryonic stem cell virus
    989..1405    +  CDS            gag (truncated): truncated Moloney murine leukemia virus (MMLV) gag gene lacking the start codon
   1442..2128    +  CDS            Ccdc134: CC134_MOUSE - Experimental evidence at protein level: Swiss-Prot protein existence level 1. In the nucleus, enhances stability of the PCAF histone acetyltransferase (HAT) complex member TADA2A and thus promotes PCAF- mediated H3K14 and H4K8 HAT activity. May inhibit TADA2A-mediated TP53/p53 'Lys-321' acetylation, leading to reduced TP53 stability and transcriptional activity. May also promote TADA2A-mediated XRCC6 acetylation thus facilitating cell apoptosis in response to DNA damage. From Mus musculus (Mouse).
   2156..2716    +  misc_feature   IRES: internal ribosome entry site (IRES) of the encephalomyocarditis virus (EMCV)
   2719..3438    +  CDS            EBFP2: enhanced blue variant of GFP (Ai et al., 2007) mammalian codon-optimized
   3449..3479    +  misc_feature   MCS (fragment): pUC18/19 multiple cloning site
   3599..4113    +  LTR            3' LTR: 3' long terminal repeat from murine embryonic stem cell virus
   4275..4291    -  protein_bind   lac operator: The lac repressor binds to the lac operator to inhibit transcription in E. coli. This inhibition can be relieved by adding lactose or isopropyl-β-D-thiogalactopyranoside (IPTG). lac repressor encoded by lacI
   4299..4329    -  promoter       lac promoter: promoter for the E. coli lac operon
   4344..4365    -  protein_bind   CAP binding site: CAP binding activates transcription in the presence of cAMP. E. coli catabolite activator protein
   4378..4470    -  CDS            lacI (fragment): lac repressor; lacI; The lac repressor binds to the lac operator to inhibit transcription in E. coli. This inhibition can be relieved by adding lactose or isopropyl-β-D-thiogalactopyranoside (IPTG).
   4653..5241    -  rep_origin     ori: high-copy-number ColE1/pMB1/pBR322/pUC origin of replication
   5412..6272    -  CDS            AmpR: β-lactamase; bla; confers resistance to ampicillin, carbenicillin, and related antibiotics
   6273..6377    -  promoter       AmpR promoter: bla
   6472..6507    +  CDS            rop (fragment): Rop protein, which maintains plasmids at low copy number; rop
   6609..6708    +  misc_feature   bom (fragment): basis of mobility region from pBR322
   6714..6863    -  CDS            lacZα (fragment): LacZα fragment of β-galactosidase; lacZ fragment
   6863..7064    -  CDS            TcR (fragment): tetracycline efflux protein; tet; confers resistance to tetracycline
   7065..7163    +  CDS            env (fragment): murine leukemia virus gPr80 envelope polyprotein precursor; env; proteolytically cleaved into gp70SU and p15TM subunits
>Addgene plasmid #117266 | MSCV-Ccdc134-IRES-BFP | addgene full sequence | sequence record 240436 | Addgene NGS Result
AATGAAAGACCCCACCTGTAGGTTTGGCAAGCTAGCTTAAGTAACGCCATTTTGCAAGGCATGGAAAATA
CATAACTGAGAATAGAGAAGTTCAGATCAAGGTTAGGAACAGAGAGACAGCAGAATATGGGCCAAACAGG
ATATCTGTGGTAAGCAGTTCCTGCCCCGGCTCAGGGCCAAGAACAGATGGTCCCCAGATGCGGTCCCGCC
CTCAGCAGTTTCTAGAGAACCATCAGATGTTTCCAGGGTGCCCCAAGGACCTGAAATGACCCTGTGCCTT
ATTTGAACTAACCAATCAGTTCGCTTCTCGCTTCTGTTCGCGCGCTTCTGCTCCCCGAGCTCAATAAAAG
AGCCCACAACCCCTCACTCGGCGCGCCAGTCCTCCGATAGACTGCGTCGCCCGGGTACCCGTATTCCCAA
TAAAGCCTCTTGCTGTTTGCATCCGAATCGTGGACTCGCTGATCCTTGGGAGGGTCTCCTCAGATTGATT
GACTGCCCACCTCGGGGGTCTTTCATTTGGAGGTTCCACCGAGATTTGGAGACCCCTGCCCAGGGACCAC
CGACCCCCCCGCCGGGAGGTAAGCTGGCCAGCGGTCGTTTCGTGTCTGTCTCTGTCTTTGTGCGTGTTTG
TGCCGGCATCTAATGTTTGCGCCTGCGTCTGTACTAGTTAGCTAACTAGCTCTGTATCTGGCGGACCCGT
GGTGGAACTGACGAGTTCTGAACACCCGGCCGCAACCCTGGGAGACGTCCCAGGGACTTTGGGGGCCGTT
TTTGTGGCCCGACCTGAGGAAGGGAGTCGATGTGGAATCCGACCCCGTCAGGATATGTGGTTCTGGTAGG
AGACGAGAACCTAAAACAGTTCCCGCCTCCGTCTGAATTTTTGCTTTCGGTTTGGAACCGAAGCCGCGCG
TCTTGTCTGCTGCAGCGCTGCAGCATCGTTCTGTGTTGTCTCTGTCTGACTGTGTTTCTGTATTTGTCTG
AAAATTAGGGCCAGACTGTTACCACTCCCTTAAGTTTGACCTTAGGTCACTGGAAAGATGTCGAGCGGAT
CGCTCACAACCAGTCGGTAGATGTCAAGAAGAGACGTTGGGTTACCTTCTGCTCTGCAGAATGGCCAACC
TTTAACGTCGGATGGCCGCGAGACGGCACCTTTAACCGAGACCTCATCACCCAGGTTAAGATCAAGGTCT
TTTCACCTGGCCCGCATGGACACCCAGACCAGGTCCCCTACATCGTGACCTGGGAAGCCTTGGCTTTTGA
CCCCCCTCCCTGGGTCAAGCCCTTTGTACACCCTAAGCCTCCGCCTCCTCTTCCTCCATCCGCCCCGTCT
CTCCCCCTTGAACCTCCTCGTTCGACCCCGCCTCGATCCTCCCTTTATCCAGCCCTCACTCCTTCTCTAG
GCGCCGGAATTCAGATCTTACGTAGCTAGCGGATCTTAACCATGGACCTTCTTCAGTTCCTGGCAGCCTT
CTCTGTCCTCCTGTGGCCTGGCACGGAAGTCACAGGCGCCCTGAAGAGCACTCTGGACCCGAGCCTCAAG
ATTTACAAGAAGATGTTTGAGGTGAAGCGGCGAGAGCAGCTGTTGGCACTGAAGAACCTGGCGCAGCTGA
ATGACATCCACCAGCAGTACAAGATCCTGGATGTCATGCTTAAGGGACTCTTCAAGGTGCTGGAGGACTC
CCGCACAGTGCTCATTGCTGCCGATGTGCTTCCAGACGGGCCGGTCCCCCAGGATGAGAAGCTGAAGGAT
GCTTTCTCGCACGTGGTGGAGAACACAGCCTTTTTTGGTGACGTCGTGCTGCGCTTCCCAAAGATTGTCC
ACCACTACTTTGACCATAATTCCAACTGGAACCTCCTGATCCGCTGGGGCATCAGCTTCTGCAACCAGAC
AGGCGTCTTTGACCAGGGGCCCCACTCACCCATCCTCAGCCTGATGGCCCAGGAGCTGGGGATCACTGAG
AAAGATTCTGACTTCCGGAACCCGTTTAAAACAGACCAGACAGAGTTTATTCCTAGCACCGACCCTTTCC
AGAAGGCTTTGAGGGAAGAAGAAAAACGCCGCAAGAAGGAGGAGAGGCGGAAGGAGATCCGGAAAGGCCC
GAGGATTTCAAGATCCCAGTCTGAGTTGTAGTAGGCTCGAGCGGGATCAATTCCGCCCCCCCCCTAACGT
TACTGGCCGAAGCCGCTTGGAATAAGGCCGGTGTGCGTTTGTCTATATGTTATTTTCCACCATATTGCCG
TCTTTTGGCAATGTGAGGGCCCGGAAACCTGGCCCTGTCTTCTTGACGAGCATTCCTAGGGGTCTTTCCC
CTCTCGCCAAAGGAATGCAAGGTCTGTTGAATGTCGTGAAGGAAGCAGTTCCTCTGGAAGCTTCTTGAAG
ACAAACAACGTCTGTAGCGACCCTTTGCAGGCAGCGGAACCCCCCACCTGGCGACAGGTGCCTCTGCGGC
CAAAAGCCACGTGTATAAGATACACCTGCAAAGGCGGCACAACCCCAGTGCCACGTTGTGAGTTGGATAG
TTGTGGAAAGAGTCAAATGGCTCTCCTCAAGCGTATTCAACAAGGGGCTGAAGGATGCCCAGAAGGTACC
CCATTGTATGGGATCTGATCTGGGGCCTCGGTGCACATGCTTTACATGTGTTTAGTCGAGGTTAAAAAAA
CGTCTAGGCCCCCCGAACCACGGGGACGTGGTTTTCCTTTGAAAAACACGATAATACCATGGTGAGCAAG
GGCGAGGAGCTGTTCACCGGGGTGGTGCCCATCCTGGTCGAGCTGGACGGCGACGTAAACGGCCACAAGT
TCAGCGTGAGGGGCGAGGGCGAGGGCGATGCCACCAACGGCAAGCTGACCCTGAAGTTCATCTGCACCAC
CGGCAAGCTGCCCGTGCCCTGGCCCACCCTCGTGACCACCCTGAGCCACGGCGTGCAGTGCTTCGCCCGC
TACCCCGACCACATGAAGCAGCACGACTTCTTCAAGTCCGCCATGCCCGAAGGCTACGTCCAGGAGCGCA
CCATCTTCTTCAAGGACGACGGCACCTACAAGACCCGCGCCGAGGTGAAGTTCGAGGGCGACACCCTGGT
GAACCGCATCGAGCTGAAGGGCGTCGACTTCAAGGAGGACGGCAACATCCTGGGGCACAAGCTGGAGTAC
AACTTCAACAGCCACAACATCTATATCATGGCCGTCAAGCAGAAGAACGGCATCAAGGTGAACTTCAAGA
TCCGCCACAACGTGGAGGACGGCAGCGTGCAGCTCGCCGACCACTACCAGCAGAACACCCCCATCGGCGA
CGGCCCCGTGCTGCTGCCCGACAGCCACTACCTGAGCACCCAGTCCGTGCTGAGCAAAGACCCCAACGAG
AAGCGCGATCACATGGTCCTGCTGGAGTTCCGCACCGCCGCCGGGATCACTCTCGGCATGGACGAGCTGT
ACAAGTAAGCGGCCGCGACTCTAGAGTCGACCTGCAGGCATGCAAGCTTCAGGTAGCCGGCTAACGTTAA
CAACCGGTACCTCTAGAACTATAGCTAGCATGCGCAAATTTAAAGCGCTGATATCGATAAAATAAAAGAT
TTTATTTAGTCTCCAGAAAAAGGGGGGAATGAAAGACCCCACCTGTAGGTTTGGCAAGCTAGCTTAAGTA
ACGCCATTTTGCAAGGCATGGAAAATACATAACTGAGAATAGAGAAGTTCAGATCAAGGTTAGGAACAGA
GAGACAGCAGAATATGGGCCAAACAGGATATCTGTGGTAAGCAGTTCCTGCCCCGGCTCAGGGCCAAGAA
CAGATGGTCCCCAGATGCGGTCCCGCCCTCAGCAGTTTCTAGAGAACCATCAGATGTTTCCAGGGTGCCC
CAAGGACCTGAAATGACCCTGTGCCTTATTTGAACTAACCAATCAGTTCGCTTCTCGCTTCTGTTCGCGC
GCTTCTGCTCCCCGAGCTCAATAAAAGAGCCCACAACCCCTCACTCGGCGCGCCAGTCCTCCGATAGACT
GCGTCGCCCGGGTACCCGTGTATCCAATAAACCCTCTTGCAGTTGCATCCGACTTGTGGTCTCGCTGTTC
CTTGGGAGGGTCTCCTCTGAGTGATTGACTACCCGTCAGCGGGGGTCTTTCATGGGTAACAGTTTCTTGA
AGTTGGAGAACAACATTCTGAGGGTAGGAGTCGAATATTAAGTAATCCTGACTCAATTAGCCACTGTTTT
GAATCCACATACTCCAATACTCCTGAAATAGTTCATTATGGACAGCGCAGAAAGAGCTGGGGAGAATTGT
GAAATTGTTATCCGCTCACAATTCCACACAACATACGAGCCGGAAGCATAAAGTGTAAAGCCTGGGGTGC
CTAATGAGTGAGCTAACTCACATTAATTGCGTTGCGCTCACTGCCCGCTTTCCAGTCGGGAAACCTGTCG
TGCCAGCTGCATTAATGAATCGGCCAACGCGCGGGGAGAGGCGGTTTGCGTATTGGGCGCTCTTCCGCTT
CCTCGCTCACTGACTCGCTGCGCTCGGTCGTTCGGCTGCGGCGAGCGGTATCAGCTCACTCAAAGGCGGT
AATACGGTTATCCACAGAATCAGGGGATAACGCAGGAAAGAACATGTGAGCAAAAGGCCAGCAAAAGGCC
AGGAACCGTAAAAAGGCCGCGTTGCTGGCGTTTTTCCATAGGCTCCGCCCCCCTGACGAGCATCACAAAA
ATCGACGCTCAAGTCAGAGGTGGCGAAACCCGACAGGACTATAAAGATACCAGGCGTTTCCCCCTGGAAG
CTCCCTCGTGCGCTCTCCTGTTCCGACCCTGCCGCTTACCGGATACCTGTCCGCCTTTCTCCCTTCGGGA
AGCGTGGCGCTTTCTCATAGCTCACGCTGTAGGTATCTCAGTTCGGTGTAGGTCGTTCGCTCCAAGCTGG
GCTGTGTGCACGAACCCCCCGTTCAGCCCGACCGCTGCGCCTTATCCGGTAACTATCGTCTTGAGTCCAA
CCCGGTAAGACACGACTTATCGCCACTGGCAGCAGCCACTGGTAACAGGATTAGCAGAGCGAGGTATGTA
GGCGGTGCTACAGAGTTCTTGAAGTGGTGGCCTAACTACGGCTACACTAGAAGAACAGTATTTGGTATCT
GCGCTCTGCTGAAGCCAGTTACCTTCGGAAAAAGAGTTGGTAGCTCTTGATCCGGCAAACAAACCACCGC
TGGTAGCGGTGGTTTTTTTGTTTGCAAGCAGCAGATTACGCGCAGAAAAAAAGGATCTCAAGAAGATCCT
TTGATCTTTTCTACGGGGTCTGACGCTCAGTGGAACGAAAACTCACGTTAAGGGATTTTGGTCATGAGAT
TATCAAAAAGGATCTTCACCTAGATCCTTTTAAATTAAAAATGAAGTTTTAAATCAATCTAAAGTATATA
TGAGTAAACTTGGTCTGACAGTTACCAATGCTTAATCAGTGAGGCACCTATCTCAGCGATCTGTCTATTT
CGTTCATCCATAGTTGCCTGACTCCCCGTCGTGTAGATAACTACGATACGGGAGGGCTTACCATCTGGCC
CCAGTGCTGCAATGATACCGCGAGACCCACGCTCACCGGCTCCAGATTTATCAGCAATAAACCAGCCAGC
CGGAAGGGCCGAGCGCAGAAGTGGTCCTGCAACTTTATCCGCCTCCATCCAGTCTATTAATTGTTGCCGG
GAAGCTAGAGTAAGTAGTTCGCCAGTTAATAGTTTGCGCAACGTTGTTGCCATTGCTACAGGCATCGTGG
TGTCACGCTCGTCGTTTGGTATGGCTTCATTCAGCTCCGGTTCCCAACGATCAAGGCGAGTTACATGATC
CCCCATGTTGTGCAAAAAAGCGGTTAGCTCCTTCGGTCCTCCGATCGTTGTCAGAAGTAAGTTGGCCGCA
GTGTTATCACTCATGGTTATGGCAGCACTGCATAATTCTCTTACTGTCATGCCATCCGTAAGATGCTTTT
CTGTGACTGGTGAGTACTCAACCAAGTCATTCTGAGAATAGTGTATGCGGCGACCGAGTTGCTCTTGCCC
GGCGTCAATACGGGATAATACCGCGCCACATAGCAGAACTTTAAAAGTGCTCATCATTGGAAAACGTTCT
TCGGGGCGAAAACTCTCAAGGATCTTACCGCTGTTGAGATCCAGTTCGATGTAACCCACTCGTGCACCCA
ACTGATCTTCAGCATCTTTTACTTTCACCAGCGTTTCTGGGTGAGCAAAAACAGGAAGGCAAAATGCCGC
AAAAAAGGGAATAAGGGCGACACGGAAATGTTGAATACTCATACTCTTCCTTTTTCAATATTATTGAAGC
ATTTATCAGGGTTATTGTCTCATGAGCGGATACATATTTGAATGTATTTAGAAAAATAAACAAATAGGGG
TTCCGCGCACATTTCCCCGAAAAGTGCCACCTGACGTCTAAGAAACCATTATTATCATGACATTAACCTA
TAAAAATAGGCGTATCACGAGGCCCTTTCGTCTCGCGCGTTTCGGTGATGACGGTGAAAACCTCTGACAC
ATGCAGCTCCCGGAGACGGTCACAGCTTGTCTGTAAGCGGATGCCGGGAGCAGACAAGCCCGTCAGGGCG
CGTCAGCGGGTGTTGGCGGGTGTCGGGGCTGGCTTAACTATGCGGCATCAGAGCAGATTGTACTGAGAGT
GCACCATATGCGGTGTGAAATACCGCACAGATGCGTAAGGAGAAAATACCGCATCAGGCGCCATTCGCCA
TTCAGGCTGCGCAACTGTTGGGAAGGGCGATCGGTGCGGGCCTCTTCGCTATTACGCCAGCTGGCGAAAG
GGGGATGTGCTGCAAGGCGATTAAGTTGGGTAACGCCAGGGTTTTCCCAGTCACGACGTTGTAAAACGAC
GGCGCAAGGAATGGTGCATGCAAGGAGATGGCGCCCAACAGTCCCCCGGCCACGGGGCCTGCCACCATAC
CCACGCCGAAACAAGCGCTCATGAGCCCGAAGTGGCGAGCCCGATCTTCCCCATCGGTGATGTCGGCGAT
ATAGGCGCCAGCAACCGCACCTGTGGCGCCGGTGATGCCGGCCACGATGCGTCCGGCGTAGAGGCGATTA
GTCCAATTTGTTAAAGACAGGATATCAGTGGTCCAGGCTCTAGTTTTGACTCAACAATATCACCAGCTGA
AGCCTATAGAGTACGAGCCATAGATAAAATAAAAGATTTTATTTAGTCTCCAGAAAAAGGGGGG
